>Addgene plasmid #39197 | pCMV-myc-ERK2-L4A-MEK1_fusion | addgene full sequence | sequence record 342226 | Addgene NGS Result
TTCGCTATTACGCCAGCTGGCGAAAGGGGGATGTGCTGCAAGGCGATTAAGTTGGGTAACGCCAGGGTTT
TCCCAGTCACGACGTTGTAAAACGACGGCCAGTGCCAAGCTGATCTATACATTGAATCAATATTGGCAAT
TAGCCATATTAGTCATTGGTTATATAGCATAAATCAATATTGGCTATTGGCCATTGCATACGTTGTATCT
ATATCATAATATGTACATTTATATTGGCTCATGTCCAATATGACCGCCATGTTGACATTGATTATTGACT
AGTTATTAATAGTAATCAATTACGGGGTCATTAGTTCATAGCCCATATATGGAGTTCCGCGTTACATAAC
TTACGGTAAATGGCCCGCCTGGCTGACCGCCCAACGACCCCCGCCCATTGACGTCAATAATGACGTATGT
TCCCATAGTAACGCCAATAGGGACTTTCCATTGACGTCAATGGGTGGAGTATTTACGGTAAACTGCCCAC
TTGGCAGTACATCAAGTGTATCATATGCCAAGTCCGCCCCCTATTGACGTCAATGACGGTAAATGGCCCG
CCTGGCATTATGCCCAGTACATGACCTTACGGGACTTTCCTACTTGGCAGTACATCTACGTATTAGTCAT
CGCTATTACCATGGTGATGCGGTTTTGGCAGTACACCAATGGGCGTGGATAGCGGTTTGACTCACGGGGA
TTTCCAAGTCTCCACCCCATTGACGTCAATGGGAGTTTGTTTTGGCACCAAAATCAACGGGACTTTCCAA
AATGTCGTAATAACCCCGCCCCGTTGACGCAAATGGGCGGTAGGCGTGTACGGTGGGAGGTCTATATAAG
CAGAGCTCGTTTAGTGAACCGTCAGAATTGCCATGGAGCAGAAGCTGATCAGCGAGGAGGACCTGAACGA
ATTCAGATCTGGTACCATGGCGGCGGCGGCGGCGGGCCCGGAGATGGTCCGCGGGCAGGTGTTCGACGTG
GGGCCGCGCTACACTAATCTCTCGTACATCGGAGAAGGCGCCTACGGCATGGTTTGTTCTGCTTATGATA
ATCTCAACAAAGTTCGAGTTGCTATCAAGAAAATCAGTCCTTTTGAGCACCAGACCTACTGTCAGAGAAC
CCTGAGAGAGATAAAAATCCTACTGCGCTTCAGACATGAGAACATCATCGGCATCAATGACATCATCCGG
GCACCAACCATTGAGCAGATGAAAGATGTATATATAGTACAGGACCTCATGGAGACAGATCTTTACAAGC
TCTTGAAGACACAGCACCTCAGCAATGATCATATCTGCTATTTTCTTTATCAGATCCTGAGAGGATTAAA
GTATATACATTCAGCTAATGTTCTGCACCGTGACCTCAAGCCTTCCAACCTCCTGCTGAACACCACTTGT
GATCTCAAGATCTGTGACTTTGGCCTTGCCCGTGTTGCAGATCCAGACCATGATCATACAGGGTTCTTGA
CAGAGTATGTAGCCACGCGTTGGTACAGAGCTCCAGAAATTATGTTGAATTCCAAGGGTTATACCAAGTC
CATTGATATTTGGTCTGTGGGCTGCATCCTGGCAGAGATGCTATCCAACAGGCCTATCTTTCCAGGAAAG
CATTACCTTGACCAGCTGAATCACATCCTGGGTATTCTTGGATCTCCATCACAGGAAGATCTGAATTGTA
TAATAAATTTAAAAGCTAGAAACTATTTGCTTTCTCTCCCGCACAAAAATAAGGTGCCGTGGAACAGATT
GTTCCCAAACGCTGACTCCAAAGCTCTGGATTTACTGGATAAAATGTTGACATTTAACCCTCACAAGAGG
ATTGAAGTTGAACAGGCTCTGGCCCACCCGTACCTGGAGCAGTATTATGACCCAAGTGATGAGCCCATTG
CTGAAGCACCATTCAAGTTTGACATGGAGCTGGACGACTTACCTAAGGAGAAGCTCAAAGAACTCATTTT
TGAAGAGACTGCTCGATTCCAGCCAGGATACAGATCTGAAGGCGAGGGTGAAGGCGAGGGTGAAAGCGGA
TCCGGCGGAGTTGGAAGCGCGTTACCCGGGTCCAAAATGCCCAAGAAGAAGCCGACGCCCATCCAGCTGA
ACCCGGCCCCCGACGGCTCTGCAGTTAACGGGACCAGCTCTGCGGAGACCAACTTGGAGGCCGCGCAGAA
GAAGGCGGAGGAGGCAGAGGCTGATGAGCAGCAGCGAAAGCGCCTTGAGGCCTTTCTTACCCAGAAGCAG
AAGGTGGGAGAACTGAAGGATGACGACTTTGAGAAGATCAGTGAGCTGGGGGCTGGCAATGGCGGTGTGG
TGTTCAAGGTCTCCCACAAGCCTTCTGGCCTGGTCATGGCCAGAAAGCTAATTCATCTGGAGATCAAACC
CGCAATCCGGAACCAGATCATAAGGGAGCTGCAGGTTCTGCATGAGTGCAACTCTCCGTACATCGTGGGC
TTCTATGGTGCGTTCTACAGCGATGGCGAGATCAGTATCTGCATGGAGCACATGGATGGAGGTTCTCTGG
ATCAAGTCCTGAAGAAAGCTGGAAGAATTCCTGAACAAATTTTAGGAAAAGTTAGCATTGCTGTAATAAA
AGGCCTGACATATCTGAGGGAGAAGCACAAGATCATGCACAGAGATGTCAAGCCCTCCAACATCCTAGTC
AACTCCCGTGGGGAGATCAAGCTCTGTGACTTTGGGGTCAGCGGGCAGCTCATCGACTCCATGGCCAACT
CCTTCGTGGGCACAAGGTCCTACATGTCGCCAGAAAGACTCCAGGGGACTCATTACTCTGTGCAGTCAGA
CATCTGGAGCATGGGACTGTCTCTGGTAGAGATGGCGGTTGGGAGGTATCCCATCCCTCCTCCAGATGCC
AAGGAGCTGGAGCTGATGTTTGGGTGCCAGGTGGAAGGAGATGCGGCTGAGACCCCACCCAGGCCAAGGA
CCCCCGGGAGGCCCCTTAGCTCATACGGAATGGACAGCCGACCTCCCATGGCAATTTTTGAGTTGTTGGA
TTACATAGTCAACGAGCCTCCTCCAAAACTGCCCAGTGGAGTGTTCAGTCTGGAATTTCAAGATTTTGTG
AATAAATGCTTAATAAAAAACCCCGCAGAGAGAGCAGATTTGAAGCAACTCATGGTTCATGCTTTTATCA
AGAGATCTGATGCTGAGGAAGTGGATTTTGCAGGTTGGCTCTGCTCCACCATCGGCCTTAACCAGCCCAG
CACACCAACCCATGCTGCTGGCGTCTAAGTGTTTGGGAAGCAACAAAGAGCGAGTCCCCTGCCCGGTGGT
TTGCCATGTCGCTTTTGGGCCTCCTTCCCATGCCTGTCTCTGTTCAGATGTGCATTTCACCTGTGACAAA
GGATGAAGAACACAGCATGTGCCAAGATTCTACTCTTGTCATTTTTAATATTACTGTCTTTATTCTTATT
ACTATTATTGTTCCCCTAAGTGGATTGGCTTTGTGCTTGGGGCTATTTGTGTGTATCCGAATTCGAAGCT
TGCATGCCTGCAGGTCGACTCTAGAGGGTCCCCGGGTGGCATCCCTGTGACCCCTCCCCAGTGCCTCTCC
TGGCCCTGGAAGTTGCCACTCCAGTGCCCACCAGCCTTGTCCTAATAAAATTAAGTTGCATCATTTTGTC
TGACTAGGTGTCCTTCTATAATATTATGGGGTGGAGGGGGGTGGTATGGAGCAAGGGGCAAGTTGGGAAG
ACAACCTGTAGGGCCTGCGGGGTCTATTGGGAACCAAGCTGGAGTGCAGTGGCACAATCTTGGCTCACTG
CAATCTCCGCCTCCTGGGTTCAAGCGATTCTCCTGCCTCAGCCTCCCGAGTTGTTGGGATTCCAGGCATG
CATGACCAGGCTCAGCTAATTTTTGTTTTTTTGGTAGAGACGGGGTTTCACCATATTGGCCAGGCTGGTC
TCCAACTCCTAATCTCAGGTGATCTACCCACCTTGGCCTCCCAAATTGCTGGGATTACAGGCGTGAACCA
CTGCTCCCTTCCCTGTCCTTCTGATTTTAAAATAACTATACCAGCAGGAGGACGTCCAGACACAGCATAG
GCTACCTGGCCATGCCCAACCGGTGGGACATTTGAGTTGCTTGCTTGGCACTGTCCTCTCATGCGTTGGG
TCCACTCAGTAGATGCCTGTTGAATTGGGTACGCGGCCAGCTTGGCTGTGGAATGTGTGTCAGTTAGGGT
GTGGAAAGTCCCCAGGCTCCCCAGCAGGCAGAAGTATGCAAAGCATGCATCTCAATTAGTCAGCAACCAG
GTGTGGAAAGTCCCCAGGCTCCCCAGCAGGCAGAAGTATGCAAAGCATGCATCTCAATTAGTCAGCAACC
ATAGTCCCGCCCCTAACTCCGCCCATCCCGCCCCTAACTCCGCCCAGTTCCGCCCATTCTCCGCCCCATG
GCTGACTAATTTTTTTTATTTATGCAGAGGCCGAGGCCGCCTCGGCCTCTGAGCTATTCCAGAAGTAGTG
AGGAGGCTTTTTTGGAGGCCTAGGCTTTTGCAAAAAGCTCCTCGAGGAACTGAAAAACCAGAAAGTTAAT
TCCCTATAGTGAGTCGTATTAAATTCGTAATCATGTCATAGCTGTTTCCTGTGTGAAATTGTTATCCGCT
CACAATTCCACACAACATACGAGCCGGAAGCATAAAGTGTAAAGCCTGGGGTGCCTAATGAGTGAGCTAA
CTCACATTAATTGCGTTGCGCTCACTGCCCGCTTTCCAGTCGGGAAACCTGTCGTGCCAGCTGCATTAAT
GAATCGGCCAACGCGCGGGGAGAGGCGGTTTGCGTATTGGGCGCTCTTCCGCTTCCTCGCTCACTGACTC
GCTGCGCTCGGTCGTTCGGCTGCGGCGAGCGGTATCAGCTCACTCAAAGGCGGTAATACGGTTATCCACA
GAATCAGGGGATAACGCAGGAAAGAACATGTGAGCAAAAGGCCAGCAAAAGGCCAGGAACCGTAAAAAGG
CCGCGTTGCTGGCGTTTTTCCATAGGCTCCGCCCCCCTGACGAGCATCACAAAAATCGACGCTCAAGTCA
GAGGTGGCGAAACCCGACAGGACTATAAAGATACCAGGCGTTTCCCCCTGGAAGCTCCCTCGTGCGCTCT
CCTGTTCCGACCCTGCCGCTTACCGGATACCTGTCCGCCTTTCTCCCTTCGGGAAGCGTGGCGCTTTCTC
ATAGCTCACGCTGTAGGTATCTCAGTTCGGTGTAGGTCGTTCGCTCCAAGCTGGGCTGTGTGCACGAACC
CCCCGTTCAGCCCGACCGCTGCGCCTTATCCGGTAACTATCGTCTTGAGTCCAACCCGGTAAGACACGAC
TTATCGCCACTGGCAGCAGCCACTGGTAACAGGATTAGCAGAGCGAGGTATGTAGGCGGTGCTACAGAGT
TCTTGAAGTGGTGGCCTAACTACGGCTACACTAGAAGAACAGTATTTGGTATCTGCGCTCTGCTGAAGCC
AGTTACCTTCGGAAAAAGAGTTGGTAGCTCTTGATCCGGCAAACAAACCACCGCTGGTAGCGGTGGTTTT
TTTGTTTGCAAGCAGCAGATTACGCGCAGAAAAAAAGGATCTCAAGAAGATCCTTTGATCTTTTCTACGG
GGTCTGACGCTCAGTGGAACGAAAACTCACGTTAAGGGATTTTGGTCATGAGATTATCAAAAAGGATCTT
CACCTAGATCCTTTTAAATTAAAAATGAAGTTTTAAATCAATCTAAAGTATATATGAGTAAACTTGGTCT
GACAGTTACCAATGCTTAATCAGTGAGGCACCTATCTCAGCGATCTGTCTATTTCGTTCATCCATAGTTG
CCTGACTCCCCGTCGTGTAGATAACTACGATACGGGAGGGCTTACCATCTGGCCCCAGTGCTGCAATGAT
ACCGCGAGACCCACGCTCACCGGCTCCAGATTTATCAGCAATAAACCAGCCAGCCGGAAGGGCCGAGCGC
AGAAGTGGTCCTGCAACTTTATCCGCCTCCATCCAGTCTATTAATTGTTGCCGGGAAGCTAGAGTAAGTA
GTTCGCCAGTTAATAGTTTGCGCAACGTTGTTGCCATTGCTACAGGCATCGTGGTGTCACGCTCGTCGTT
TGGTATGGCTTCATTCAGCTCCGGTTCCCAACGATCAAGGCGAGTTACATGATCCCCCATGTTGTGCAAA
AAAGCGGTTAGCTCCTTCGGTCCTCCGATCGTTGTCAGAAGTAAGTTGGCCGCAGTGTTATCACTCATGG
TTATGGCAGCACTGCATAATTCTCTTACTGTCATGCCATCCGTAAGATGCTTTTCTGTGACTGGTGAGTA
CTCAACCAAGTCATTCTGAGAATAGTGTATGCGGCGACCGAGTTGCTCTTGCCCGGCGTCAATACGGGAT
AATACCGCGCCACATAGCAGAACTTTAAAAGTGCTCATCATTGGAAAACGTTCTTCGGGGCGAAAACTCT
CAAGGATCTTACCGCTGTTGAGATCCAGTTCGATGTAACCCACTCGTGCACCCAACTGATCTTCAGCATC
TTTTACTTTCACCAGCGTTTCTGGGTGAGCAAAAACAGGAAGGCAAAATGCCGCAAAAAAGGGAATAAGG
GCGACACGGAAATGTTGAATACTCATACTCTTCCTTTTTCAATATTATTGAAGCATTTATCAGGGTTATT
GTCTCATGAGCGGATACATATTTGAATGTATTTAGAAAAATAAACAAATAGGGGTTCCGCGCACATTTCC
CCGAAAAGTGCCACCTG
[124 nt withheld, positions 6738-6861]
C
[91 nt withheld, positions 6863-6953]
A
[49 nt withheld, positions 6955-7003]
CCTTTGACGTTGGAGTCCACGTTCTTT
[37 nt withheld, positions 7031-7067]
ACCCTATCTCGGTCTATTCTTTTGATTTATAAGGGATTTTGCCGATTTCGGCCTATTGGTTAAAAAATGA
GCTGATTTAACAAAAATTTAACGCGAATTTTAACAAAATATTAACGCTTACAATTTCCATTCGCCATTCA
GGCTGCGCAACTGTTGGGAAGGGCGATCGGTGCGGGCCTC
Features (pLannotate 1.2.2; 17 found; start..end, strand, type, name):
    264..643     +  enhancer       CMV enhancer: human cytomegalovirus immediate early enhancer
    645..844     +  promoter       CMV promoter: human cytomegalovirus (CMV) immediate early promoter
    930..1997    +  CDS            Mapk1: MK01_MOUSE - Also known as Erk2, Mapk, Prkm1. Experimental evidence at protein level: Swiss-Prot protein existence level 1. Acts as a transcriptional repressor. Binds to a [GC]AAA[GC] consensus sequence. Repress the expression of interferon gamma-induced genes. Seems to bind to the promoter of CCL5, DMP1, IFIH1, IFITM1, IRF7, IRF9, LAMP3, OAS1, OAS2, OAS3 and STAT1. Transcriptional activity is independent of kinase activity. From Mus musculus (Mouse).
   2067..3245    +  CDS            MAP2K1: MP2K1_HUMAN - Also known as MEK1, PRKMK1. Experimental evidence at protein level: Swiss-Prot protein existence level 1. Dual specificity protein kinase which acts as an essential component of the MAP kinase signal transduction pathway. Binding of extracellular ligands such as growth factors, cytokines and hormones to their cell-surface receptors activates RAS and this initiates RAF1 activation. RAF1 then further activates the dual-specificity protein kinases MAP2K1/MEK1 and MAP2K2/MEK2. Both MAP2K1/MEK1 and MAP2K2/MEK2 function specifically in the MAPK/ERK cascade, and catalyze the concomitant
   3496..3537    -  misc_feature   MCS (fragment): pUC18/19 multiple cloning site
   3534..4156    +  polyA_signal   hGH poly(A) signal: human growth hormone polyadenylation signal
   4185..4514    +  promoter       SV40 promoter: SV40 enhancer and early promoter
   4553..4571    -  promoter       T7 promoter: promoter for bacteriophage T7 RNA polymerase
   4609..4625    -  protein_bind   lac operator: The lac repressor binds to the lac operator to inhibit transcription in E. coli. This inhibition can be relieved by adding lactose or isopropyl-β-D-thiogalactopyranoside (IPTG). lac repressor encoded by lacI
   4633..4663    -  promoter       lac promoter: promoter for the E. coli lac operon
   4678..4699    -  protein_bind   CAP binding site: CAP binding activates transcription in the presence of cAMP. E. coli catabolite activator protein
   4712..4804    -  CDS            lacI (fragment): lac repressor; lacI; The lac repressor binds to the lac operator to inhibit transcription in E. coli. This inhibition can be relieved by adding lactose or isopropyl-β-D-thiogalactopyranoside (IPTG).
   4987..5575    -  rep_origin     ori: high-copy-number ColE1/pMB1/pBR322/pUC origin of replication
   5746..6606    -  CDS            AmpR: β-lactamase; bla; confers resistance to ampicillin, carbenicillin, and related antibiotics
   6607..6711    -  promoter       AmpR promoter: bla
   6738..7166    +  rep_origin     f1 ori (sequence partly withheld): f1 bacteriophage origin of replication; arrow indicates direction of (+) strand synthesis
   7197..104     -  CDS            lacZα (fragment) (across the origin): LacZα fragment of β-galactosidase; lacZ fragment
