[The description below was written by a language model from this plasmid's Addgene catalogue record and pLannotate feature annotations shown in this document.]
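Description:
pCMV-myc-ERK2-L4A-MEK1_fusion is a mammalian expression plasmid built on the pCMV5 backbone, with a sequenced length of about 7.2 kb. It is propagated in E. coli through a ColE1/pUC-type origin and selected with ampicillin via the β-lactamase gene. The catalogue lists it as low copy, although the annotated origin is of the type usually described as high copy. An f1 origin, remnants of the lac promoter/operator region and lacZα, a T7 promoter and an SV40 enhancer/early promoter region are also carried on the backbone. No mammalian selection marker is annotated.

The payload is a roughly 2.4 kb open reading frame inserted between KpnI and HindIII. It is driven by the human CMV immediate early enhancer and promoter and terminated by the human growth hormone polyadenylation signal. It encodes rat ERK2 (Mapk1; the automated annotation matched it to the closely related mouse protein) joined through a linker to human MEK1 (MAP2K1), with an N-terminal Myc epitope supplied by the backbone for detection; the Myc tag itself is not called in the feature table. The "L4A" designation refers to four leucine-to-alanine substitutions (L33A, L37A, L40A, L42A) in the nuclear export sequence of MEK1.

Tethering the MAP kinase to its upstream activating kinase is intended to give a constitutively active ERK2. Disabling the MEK1 export signal should allow the fusion to accumulate in the nucleus rather than being retained in the cytoplasm. According to the associated publication title, this active, nuclear form of ERK2 was used to test whether ERK2 signalling alone suffices for neurite outgrowth and cell transformation.
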