Addgene plasmid #39197: pCMV-myc-ERK2-L4A-MEK1_fusion
Depositing lab: Melanie Cobb. Depositing organization: University of Texas Southwestern Medical Center. Publication: A constitutively active and nuclear form of the MAP kinase ERK2 is sufficient for neurite outgrowth and cell transformation. Robinson MJ, Stippec SA, Goldsmith E, White MA, Cobb MH. Curr Biol. 1998 Oct 22;8(21):1141-50. 10.1016/S0960-9822(07)00485-X PubMed 9799732.
Backbone
  Vector backbone: pCMV5
  Backbone size w/o insert (bp): 4700
  Vector type: Mammalian Expression
Growth in bacteria
  Bacterial resistance: Ampicillin, 50 μg/mL
  Growth temperature: 37°C
  Growth strain: TG1
  Copy number: Low Copy
Gene/Insert
  Gene/Insert name: ERK2-MEK1 Fusion
  Species: H. sapiens (human), R. norvegicus (rat)
  Insert size (bp): 2400
  Mutation: L4A = L33A, L37A, L40A, L42A
  GenBank ID: M64300 NM_002755
  Entrez Gene: MAP2K1 (a.k.a. CFC3, MAPKK1, MEK1, MEL, MKK1, PRKMK1); Mapk1 (a.k.a. ERK-2, ERT1, Erk2, p42-MAPK)
  Promoter: CMV
  Tag / fusion protein: Myc (N terminal on backbone)
  Cloning method: Restriction Enzyme; 5′ cloning site KpnI (not destroyed); 3′ cloning site HindIII (not destroyed)
  Sequencing primers: 5′ CMV-F
Terms and licenses: Academic/Nonprofit Terms; Industry Terms: Not Available to Industry
Depositor comments: rat ERK2fused to human MEK1 with a linker in between. L4A mutations are in the human MEK1 NES
How to cite: pCMV-myc-ERK2-L4A-MEK1_fusion was a gift from Melanie Cobb (Addgene plasmid # 39197 ; http://n2t.net/addgene:39197 ; RRID:Addgene_39197)
