>Addgene plasmid #39197 | pCMV-myc-ERK2-L4A-MEK1_fusion Sequencing Result | analyzer sequence | sequence record 99808
GTGAACCGTCAGAATTGCCATGGAGCAGAAGCTGATCAGCGAGGAGGACCTGTAACGAATTCAGATCTGG
TACCATGGCGGCGGCGGCGGCGGGCCCGGAGATGGTCCGCGGGCAGGTGTTCGACGTGGGGCCGCGCTAC
ACTAATCTCTCGTACATCGGAGAAGGCGCCTACGGCATGGTTTGTTCTGCTTATGATAATCTCAACAAAG
TTCGAGTTGCTATCAAGAAAATCAGTCCTTTTGAGCACCAGACCTACTGTCAGAGAACCCTGAGAGAGAT
AAAAATCCTACTGCGCTTCAGACATGAGAACATCATCGGCATCAATGACATCATCCGGGCACCAACCATT
GAGCAGATGAAAGATGTATATATAGTACAGGACCTCATGGAGACAGATCTTTACAAGCTCTTGAAGACAC
AGCACCTCAGCAATGATCATATCTGCTATTTTCTTTATCAGATCCTGAGAGGATTAAAGTATATACATTC
AGCTAATGTTCTGCACCGTGACCTCAAGCCTTCCAACCTCCTGCTGAACACCACTTGTGATCTCAAGATC
TGTGACTTTGGCCTTGCCCGTGTTGCAGATCCAGACCATGATCATACAGGGTTCTTGACAGAGTATGTAG
CCACGCGTTGGTACAGAGCTCCAGAAATTATGTTGAATTCCAAGGGTTATACCAAGTCCATTGATATTTG
GTCTGTGGGCTGCATCCTGGCAGAGATGCTATCCAACAGGCCTATCTTTCCAGGAAAGCATTACCTTGAC
CAGCTGAATCACATCCTGGGTATTCTTGGATCTCCATCACAGGAAGATCTGAATTGTATAAT
