>Addgene plasmid #39197 | pCMV-myc-ERK2-L4A-MEK1_fusion Sequencing Result | analyzer sequence | sequence record 99809
TTGCTCCATACCACCCCCCTCCACCCCATAATATTATAGAAGGACACCTAGTCAGACAAAATGATGCAAC
TTAATTTTATTAGGACAAGGCTGGTGGGCACTGGAGTGGCAACTTCCAGGGCCAGGAGAGGCACTGGGGA
GGGGTCACAGGGATGCCACCCGGGGACCCTCTAGAGTCGACCTGCAGGCATGCAAGCTTCGAATTCGGAT
ACACACAAATAGCCCCAAGCACAAAGCCAATCCACTTAGGGGAACAATAATAGTAATAAGAATAAAGACA
GTAATATTAAAAATGACAAGAGTAGAATCTTGGCACATGCTGTGTTCTTCATCCTTTGTCACAGGTGAAA
TGCACATCTGAACAGAGACAGGCATGGGAAGGAGGCCCAAAAGCGACATGGCAAACCACCGGGCAGGGGA
CTCGCTCTTTGTTGCTTCCCAAACACTTAGACGCCAGCAGCATGGGTTGGTGTGCTGGGCTGGTTAAGGC
CGATGGTGGAGCAGAGCCAACCTGCAAAATCCACTTCCTCAGCATCAGATCTCTTGATAAAAGCATGAAC
CATGAGTTGCTTCAAATCTGCTCTCTCTGCGGGGTTTTTTATTAAGCATTTATTCACAAAATCTTGAAAT
TCCAGACTGAACACTCCACTGGGCAGTTTTGGAGGAGGCTCGTTGACTATGTAATCCAACAACTCAAAAA
TTGCCATGGGAGGTCGGCTGTCCATTCCGTATGAGCTAAGGGGCCTCCCGGGGGTCCTTGGCCTGGGTGG
GGTCTCAGCCGCATCTCCTTCCACCTGGCACCCAAACATCAGCTCCAGCTCCTTGGCATCT
