>Addgene plasmid #39197 | pCMV-myc-ERK2-L4A-MEK1_fusion Sequencing Result | analyzer sequence | sequence record 99810
TGGAGCAGTATTATGACCCAAGTGATGAGCCCATTGCTGAAGCACCATTCAAGTTTCACATGGAGCTGGA
CGACTTACCTAAGGAGAAGCTCAAAGAACTCATTTTTGAAGAGACTGCTCGATTCCAGCCAGGATACAGA
TCTGAAGGCGAGGGTGAAGGCGAGGGTGAAAGCGGATCCGGCGGAGTTGGAAGCGCGTTACCCGGGTCCA
AAATGCCCAAGAAGAAGCCGACGCCCATCCAGCTGAACCCGGCCCCCGACGGCTCTGCAGTTAACGGGAC
CAGCTCTGCGGAGACCAACTTGGAGGCCGCGCAGAAGAAGGCGGAGGAGGCAGAGGCTGATGAGCAGCAG
CGAAAGCGCCTTGAGGCCTTTCTTACCCAGAAGCAGAAGGTGGGAGAACTGAAGGATGACGACTTTGAGA
AGATCAGTGAGCTGGGGGCTGGCAATGGCGGTGTGGTGTTCAAGGTCTCCCACAAGCCTTCTGGCCTGGT
CATGGCCAGAAAGCTAATTCATCTGGAGATCAAACCCGCAATCCGGAACCAGATCATAAGGGAGCTGCAG
GTTCTGCATGAGTGCAACTCTCCGTACATCGTGGGCTTCTATGGTGCGTTCTACAGCGATGGCGAGATCA
GTATCTGCATGGAGCACATGGATGGAGGTTCTCTGGATCAAGTCCTGAAGAAAGCTGGAAGAATTCCTGA
ACAAATTTTAGGAAAAGTTAGCATTGCTGTAATAAAAGGCCTGACATATCTGAGGGAGAAGCACAAGATC
ATGCACAGAGATGTCAAG
